>Addgene plasmid #63729 | MIP 339 CoMiP coLin28 2A Nanog IRES eGFP | addgene full sequence | sequence record 429278 | Addgene NGS Result
AATCTAGCTGCAGTAACGCCATTTTGCAAGGCATGGAAAAATACCAAACCAAGAATAGAGAAGTTCAGAT
CAAGGGCGGGTACATGAAAATAGCTAACGTTGGGCCAAACAGGATATCTGCGGTGAGCAGTTTCGGCCCC
GGCCCGGGGCCAAGAACAGATGGTCACCGCAGTTTCGGCCCCGGCCCGAGGCCAAGAACAGATGGTCCCC
AGATATGGCCCAACCCTCAGCAGTTTCTTAAGACCCATCAGATGTTTCCAGGCTCCCCCAAGGACCTGAA
ATGACCCTGCGCCTTATTTGAATTAACCAATCAGCCTGCTTCTCGCTTCTGTTCGCGCGCTTCTGCTTCC
CGAGCTCTATAAAAGAGCTCACAACCCCTCACTCGGCGCGCCAGTCCTCCGACAGACTGAGTCGGCCGGT
GGATCCACCGGTATTGGGATCTTCACACAGCAGGTAAGGTTGCGGGCCGGGCCTGGGCCGGGTCCGGGCC
GGGTATTGCCCGCCTAATGAGCGGGCTTTTTTTTCTTACCCCTTCTTCCGCTTCCTCGCTCACTGACTCG
CTGCGCTCGGTCGTTCGGCTGCGGCGAGCGGTATCAGCTCACTCAAAGGCGGTAATACGGTTATCCACAG
AATCAGGGGATAACGCAGGAAAGAACGTGTGAGCAAAAGGCCAGCAAAAGGCCAGGAACCGTAAAAAGGC
CGCGTTGCCGGCGTTTTTCCATAGGCTCCGCCCCCCTGACGAGCATCACAAAAATCGACGCTCAAGTCAG
AGGTGGCGAAACCCGACAGGACTATAAAGATACCAGGCGTTTCCCCCTGGAAGCTCCCTCGTGCGCTCTC
CTGTTCCGACCCTGCCGCTTACCGGATACCTGTCCGCCTTTCTCCCTTCGGGAAGCGTGGCGCTTTCTCA
TAGCTCACGCTGTAGGTATCTCAGTTCGGTGTAGGTCGTTCGCTCCAAGCTGGGCTGTGTGCACGAACCC
CCCGTTCAGCCCGACCGCTGCGCCTTATCCGGTAACTATCGTCTTGAGTCCAACCCGGTAAGACACGACT
TATCGCCACTGGCAGCGGCCACTGGTAACAGGATTAGCAGAGCGAGGTATGTAGGCGGTGCTACAGAGTT
CTTGAAGTGGTGGCCTAACTACGGCTACACTAGAAGAACAGTATTTGGTATCTGCGCTCTGCTGAAGCCA
GTTACCTTCGGAAAAAGAGTTGGTAGCTCTTGGTCCGGCAAACAAACCACCGCTGGTAGCGGTGGTTTTT
TTGTTTGCAAGCAGCAGATTACGCGCAGAAAAAAAGGATCTCAAGAAGATCCTTTGATCTTTTCTACGGG
GTCTGACGCTCAGTGGAACGAAAACTCACGTTAAGGGATTTTGGTCATGAGATTATCAAAAAGGATCTTC
ACCTAGATCCTTTTAAATTAAAAATGAAGTTTTAAATCAATCTAAAGTATATATGAGTAAACTTGGTCTG
ACAGTTACCAATGCTTAATCAGTGAGGCACCTATCTCAGCGATCTGTCTATTTCGTTCATCCATAGTTGC
CTGACTCCTGCAAACCACGTTGTGGTAGAATTGGTAAAGAGAGTCGTGTAAAATATCGAGTTCGCACATC
TTGTTGTCTGATTATTGATTTTTGGCGAAACCATTTGATCATATGACAAGATGTGTATCTACCTTAACTT
AATGATTTTGATAAAAATCATTAGGTACCCCGGCCCGCACTGACCCCTGGTGTTGCTTTTTTTTTTTAGG
CCGCAAGCTGAAGCGTGTCCACTAGCTGACTAGCTAACCGCGGGCCACCATGGGCAGCGTGTCCAACCAG
CAGTTTGCCGGCGGATGCGCCAAGGCCGCCGAGGAAGCTCCTGAAGAGGCCCCCGAAGATGCCGCTAGAG
CCGCCGATGAACCCCAGCTGCTGCATGGCGCCGGAATCTGCAAGTGGTTCAACGTGCGGATGGGCTTCGG
CTTCCTGAGCATGACAGCCAGAGCCGGCGTGGCCCTGGACCCCCCTGTGGATGTGTTCGTGCACCAGAGC
AAGCTGCACATGGAAGGCTTCAGATCCCTGAAAGAGGGCGAGGCCGTGGAATTCACCTTCAAGAAGTCCG
CCAAGGGCCTGGAATCCATCAGAGTGACCGGCCCTGGCGGCGTGTTCTGCATCGGCAGCGAGAGAAGGCC
CAAGGGCAAGAGCATGCAGAAGCGGCGGAGCAAGGGCGACCGGTGCTACAACTGTGGCGGCCTGGACCAC
CACGCCAAAGAGTGCAAGCTGCCTCCCCAGCCCAAGAAGTGCCACTTCTGCCAGAGCATCAGCCACATGG
TGGCCAGCTGCCCCCTGAAGGCCCAGCAGGGACCTTCTGCCCAGGGCAAGCCCACCTACTTCAGAGAGGA
AGAGGAAGAGATCCACAGCCCCACCCTGCTGCCCGAGGCCCAGAACGGGGATCTCAAAATTGTCGCTCCT
GTCAAACAAACTCTTAACTTTGATTTACTCAAACTGGCTGGGGATGTAGAAAGCAATCCAGGTCCACTCA
TGAACAATTCGCCCTTCACCATGAGTGTGGATCCAGCTTGTCCCCAAAGCTTGCCTTGCTTTGAAGCATC
CGACTGTAAAGAATCTTCACCTATGCCTGTGATTTGTGGGCCTGAAGAAAACTATCCATCCTTGCAAATG
TCTTCTGCTGAGATGCCTCACACGGAGACTGTCTCTCCTCTTCCCTCCTCCATGGATCTGCTTATTCAGG
ACAGCCCTGATTCTTCCACCAGTCCCAAAGGCAAACAACCCACTTCTGCAGAGAATAGTGTCGCAAAAAA
GGAAGACAAGGTCCCAGTCAAGAAACAGAAGACCAGAACTGTGTTCTCTTCCACCCAGCTGTGTGTACTC
AATGATAGATTTCAGAGACAGAAATACCTCAGCCTCCAGCAGATGCAAGAACTCTCCAACATCCTGAACC
TCAGCTACAAACAGGTGAAGACCTGGTTCCAGAACCAGAGAATGAAATCTAAGAGGTGGCAGAAAAACAA
CTGGCCGAAGAATAGCAATGGTGTGACGCAGAAGGCCTCAGCACCTACCTACCCCAGCCTCTACTCTTCC
TACCACCAGGGATGCCTGGTGAACCCGACTGGGAACCTTCCAATGTGGAGCAACCAGACCTGGAACAATT
CAACCTGGAGCAACCAGACCCAGAACATCCAGTCCTGGAGCAACCACTCCTGGAACACTCAGACCTGGTG
CACCCAATCCTGGAACAATCAGGCCTGGAACAGTCCCTTCTATAACTGTGGAGAGGAATCTCTGCAGTCC
TGCATGCAGTTCCAGCCAAATTCTCCTGCCAGTGACTTGGAGGCTGCTTTGGAAGCTGCTGGGGAAGGCC
TTAATGTAATACAGCAGACCACTAGGTATTTTAGTACTCCACAAACCATGGATTTATTCCTAAACTACTC
CATGAACATGCAACCTGAAGACGTGTGAAACTAGTGGATCTCCACGTGGCGGCTAGTACTCCGGTATTGC
GGTACCCTTGTACGCCTGTTTTATACTCCCTTCCCGTAACTTAGACGCACAAAACCAAGTTCAATAGAAG
GGGGTACAAACCAGTACCACCACGAACAAGCACTTCTGTTTCCCCGGTGATGTCGTATAGACTGCTTGCG
TGGTTGAAAGCGACGGATCCGTTATCCGCTTATGTACTTCGAGAAGCCCAGTACCACCTCGGAATCTTCG
ATGCGTTGCGCTCAGCACTCAACCCCAGAGTGTAGCTTAGGCTGATGAGTCTGGACATCCCTCACCGGTG
ACGGTGGTCCAGGCTGCGTTGGCGGCCTACCTATGGCTAACGCCATGGGACGCTAGTTGTGAACAAGGTG
TGAAGAGCCTATTGAGCTACATAAGAATCCTCCGGCCCCTGAATGCGGCTAATCCCAACCTCGGAGCAGG
TGGTCACAAACCAGTGATTGGCCTGTCGTAACGCGCAAGTCCGTGGCGGAACCGACTACTTTGGGTGTCC
GTGTTTCCTTTTATTTTATTGTGGCTGCTTATGGTGACAATCACAGATTGTTATCATAAAGCGAATTGGA
TAGGATCAAGCTTATCGATACCGTCGAGGCCGCGCCACCATGGTGAGCAAGGGCGAGGAGCTGTTCACCG
GGGTGGTGCCCATCCTGGTCGAGCTGGACGGCGACGTAAACGGCCACAAGTTCAGCGTGTCCGGCGAGGG
CGAGGGCGATGCCACCTACGGCAAGCTGACCCTGAAGTTCATCTGCACCACCGGCAAGCTGCCCGTGCCC
TGGCCCACCCTCGTGACCACCCTGACCTACGGCGTGCAGTGCTTCAGCCGCTACCCCGACCACATGAAGC
AGCACGACTTCTTCAAGTCCGCCATGCCCGAAGGCTACGTCCAGGAGCGCACCATCTTCTTCAAGGACGA
CGGCAACTACAAGACCCGCGCCGAGGTGAAGTTCGAGGGCGACACCCTGGTGAACCGCATCGAGCTGAAG
GGCATCGACTTCAAGGAGGACGGCAACATCCTGGGGCACAAGCTGGAGTACAACTACAACAGCCACAACG
TCTATATCATGGCCGACAAGCAGAAGAACGGCATCAAGGTGAACTTCAAGATCCGCCACAACATCGAGGA
CGGCAGCGTGCAGCTCGCCGACCACTACCAGCAGAACACCCCCATCGGCGACGGCCCCGTGCTGCTGCCC
GACAACCACTACCTGAGCACCCAGTCCGCCCTGAGCAAAGACCCCAACGAGAAGCGCGATCACATGGTCC
TGCTGGAGTTCGTGACCGCCGCCGGGATCACTCTCGGCATGGACGAGCTGTACAAGAAGCTTTAATGACT
GTGCCTTCTAGTTGCCAGCCATCTGTTGTTTGCCCCTCCCCCGTGCCTTCCTTGACCCTGGAAGGTGCCA
CTCCCACTGTCCTTTCCTAATAAAATGAGGAAATTGCGTCGCATTGTCTGAGTAGGTGTCATTCTATTCT
GGGGGGTGGGGTGGGGCAGGACAGCAAGGGGGAGGATTGGGAAGACAATAGCAGGCATGCTGGGGATGCG
GTGGGCTCTATGG
Features (pLannotate 1.2.2; 9 found; start..end, strand, type, name):
     13..414     +  promoter       SFFV promoter: spleen focus-forming virus long terminal repeat (LTR) promoter
    716..1304    -  rep_origin     ori: high-copy-number ColE1/pMB1/pBR322/pUC origin of replication
   1476..1548    -  CDS            bla(M) (fragment): β-lactamase lacking the signal sequence; bla(M); allows cytosolic expression of β-lactamase
   1601..1670    +  ncRNA          RNA-OUT: Accession: RF00240 - RNA-OUT
   1800..2426    +  CDS            LIN28A: LN28A_HUMAN - Also known as CSDD1, LIN28, ZCCHC1. Experimental evidence at protein level: Swiss-Prot protein existence level 1. RNA-binding protein that inhibits processing of pre-let-7 miRNAs and regulates translation of mRNAs that control developmental timing, pluripotency and metabolism (PubMed:21247876). Seems to recognize a common structural G-quartet (G4) feature in its miRNA and mRNA targets (Probable). 'Translational enhancer' that drives specific mRNAs to polysomes and increases the efficiency of protein synthesis. Its association with the translational machinery and target mRNAs resu
   2541..3455    +  CDS            NANOG: NANOG_HUMAN - Experimental evidence at protein level: Swiss-Prot protein existence level 1. Transcription regulator involved in inner cell mass and embryonic stem (ES) cells proliferation and self-renewal. Imposes pluripotency on ES cells and prevents their differentiation towards extraembryonic endoderm and trophectoderm lineages. Blocks bone morphogenetic protein-induced mesoderm differentiation of ES cells by physically interacting with SMAD1 and interfering with the recruitment of coactivators to the active SMAD transcriptional complexes. Acts as a transcriptional activator or repressor. B
   3823..4071    +  ncRNA          IRES Picorna: Accession: RF00229 - Picornavirus internal ribosome entry site (IRES)
   4100..4816    +  CDS            EGFP: EGFP is a basic (constitutively fluorescent) green fluorescent protein published in 1996, derived from Aequorea victoria. It is reported to be a rapidly-maturing weak dimer with moderate acid sensitivity.
   4829..5053    +  polyA_signal   bGH poly(A) signal: bovine growth hormone polyadenylation signal
