[The description below was written by a language model from this plasmid's Addgene catalogue record and pLannotate feature annotations shown in this document.]
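Description:
MIP 339 CoMiP coLin28 2A Nanog IRES eGFP is a mammalian expression construct of about 5.05 kb built as a mini-intronic plasmid (MIP). It has no conventional bacterial backbone. The elements needed for propagation in E. coli, a high-copy pUC-type origin and the RNA-OUT selectable marker, are instead placed inside an engineered intron within the eukaryotic transcription unit. The feature table fits this layout: the origin and RNA-OUT lie between the SFFV promoter and the first coding sequence, so they should be spliced out of the mature transcript. RNA-OUT is an antisense RNA that provides antibiotic-free selection. In suitably engineered host strains it represses a counter-selectable gene and allows growth on sucrose, so no functional resistance gene is needed. The short β-lactamase fragment annotated near the origin appears to be a remnant, not a working marker. The pUC-RNA-OUT segment is recorded as derived from a commercial antibiotic-free vector.

The payload is a single polycistronic cassette driven by the spleen focus-forming virus LTR promoter. Codon-optimized human LIN28A is linked through a T2A self-cleaving peptide to human NANOG. A picornavirus IRES and EGFP follow, so transfected cells can be identified by fluorescence, and a bovine growth hormone polyadenylation signal terminates the transcript. The record is inconsistent about NANOG: the purpose statement calls it wild type, while the insert field lists it as codon optimized. The construct belongs to a non-viral, plasmid-based system for reprogramming human somatic cells to induced pluripotent stem cells, supplying the LIN28 and NANOG factors.
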