Addgene plasmid #63729: MIP 339 CoMiP coLin28 2A Nanog IRES eGFP
Purpose: To express codon optimized Lin-28 and wild type Nanog. A single plasmid reprogramming system using a mini-intronic plasmid (MIP).
Depositing lab: Mark Kay & Joseph Wu. Depositing organization: Stanford University. Publication: Novel codon-optimized mini-intronic plasmid for efficient, inexpensive, and xeno-free induction of pluripotency. Diecke S, Lu J, Lee J, Termglinchan V, Kooreman NG, Burridge PW, Ebert AD, Churko JM, Sharma A, Kay MA, Wu JC. Sci Rep. 2015 Jan 28;5:8081. doi: 10.1038/srep08081. PubMed 25628230.
Backbone
  Vector backbone: no backbone--uses MiP intron for replication in bacteria
  Vector type: Mammalian Expression
  Selectable markers: RNA-OUT
Growth in bacteria
  Bacterial resistance: RNA-OUT ( 6% sucrose)
  Growth temperature: 30°C
  Growth strain: RNA-OUT selection competent cells, such as NTC4862 DH5α competent cells (Nature Technology)
  Copy number: High Copy
Gene/Insert 1
  Gene/Insert name: Lin28
  Species: H. sapiens (human)
  Mutation: codon optimized
  Entrez Gene: LIN28A (a.k.a. CSDD1, LIN-28, LIN28, ZCCHC1, lin-28A)
  Promoter: SFFV
  Tag / fusion protein: T2A (C terminal on insert)
  Cloning method: Unknown
  Sequencing primers: 5′ unknown
Gene/Insert 2
  Gene/Insert name: Nanog
  Species: H. sapiens (human)
  Mutation: codon optimized
  Entrez Gene: NANOG
  Cloning method: Unknown
  Sequencing primers: 5′ unknown
Resource information
  A portion of this plasmid was derived from a plasmid made by: The pUC-RNA-OUT sequence used as MIP intron was cloned from NTC vector 8682.
Terms and licenses: Academic/Nonprofit Terms; Industry Terms: Not Available to Industry
Depositor comments: In addition to the publication listed above, more details can be found in Lu, et al. Mol Ther. 2013, PMID 23459514.
How to cite: MIP 339 CoMiP coLin28 2A Nanog IRES eGFP was a gift from Mark Kay & Joseph Wu (Addgene plasmid # 63729 ; http://n2t.net/addgene:63729 ; RRID:Addgene_63729)
