>Addgene plasmid #63729 | MIP 339 CoMiP coLin28 2A Nanog IRES eGFP | addgene partial sequence | sequence record 108284 | EXFP-internal-F 5'-ACGACGGCAACTACAAGACC-3'
GCATCGAGCTGAAGGGCATCGACTTCAAGGAGGACGGCAACATCCTGGGGCACAAGCTGGAGTACAACTA
CAACAGCCACAACGTCTATATCATGGCCGACAAGCAGAAGAACGGCATCAAGGTGAACTTCAAGATCCGC
CACAACATCGAGGACGGCAGCGTGCAGCTCGCCGACCACTACCAGCAGAACACCCCCATCGGCGACGGCC
CCGTGCTGCTGCCCGACAACCACTACCTGAGCACCCAGTCCGCCCTGAGCAAAGACCCCAACGAGAAGCG
CGATCACATGGTCCTGCTGGAGTTCGTGACCGCCGCCGGGATCACTCTCGGCATGGACGAGCTGTACAAG
AAGCTTTAATGACTGTGCCTTCTAGTTGCCAGCCATCTGTTGTTTGCCCCTCCCCCGTGCCTTCCTTGAC
CCTGGAAGGTGCCACTCCCACTGTCCTTTCCTAATAAAATGAGGAAATTGCGTCGCATTGTCTGAGTAGG
TGTCATTCTATTCTGGGGGGTGGGGTGGGGCAGGACAGCAAGGGGGAGGATTGGGAAGACAATAGCAGGC
ATGCTGGGGATGCGGTGGGCTCTATGGAAT
