>Addgene plasmid #63729 | MIP 339 CoMiP coLin28 2A Nanog IRES eGFP | addgene partial sequence | sequence record 108285 | hNanog-F 5'-ggtggcagaaaaacaactgg-3'
TCAGCACCTACCTACCCCAGCCTCTACTCTTCCTACCACCAGGGATGCCTGGTGAACCCGACTGGGAACC
TTCCAATGTGGAGCAACCAGACCTGGAACAATTCAACCTGGAGCAACCAGACCCAGAACATCCAGTCCTG
GAGCAACCACTCCTGGAACACTCAGACCTGGTGCACCCAATCCTGGAACAATCAGGCCTGGAACAGTCCC
TTCTATAACTGTGGAGAGGAATCTCTGCAGTCCTGCATGCAGTTCCAGCCAAATTCTCCTGCCAGTGACT
TGGAGGCTGCTTTGGAAGCTGCTGGGGAAGGCCTTAATGTAATACAGCAGACCACTAGGTATTTTAGTAC
TCCACAAACCATGGATTTATTCCTAAACTACTCCATGAACATGCAACCTGAAGACGTGTGAAACTAGTGG
ATCTCCACGTGGCGGCTAGTACTCCGGTATTGCGGTACCCTTGTACGCCTGTTTTATACTCCCTTCCCGT
AACTTAGACGCACAAAACCAAGTTCAATAGAAGGGGGTACAAACCAGTACCACCACGAACAAGCACTTCT
GTTTCCCCGGTGATGTCGTATAGACTGCTTGCGTGGTTGAAAGCGACGGATCCGTTATCCGCTTATGTAC
TTCGAGAAGCCCAGTACCACCTCGGAATCTTCGATGCGTTGCGCTCAGCACTCAACCCCAGAGTGTAGCT
TAGGCTGATGAGTCTGGACATCCCTCACCGGTGACGGTGGTCCAGGCTGCGTTGGCGGCCTACCTATGGC
T
