>Addgene plasmid #63729 | MIP 339 CoMiP coLin28 2A Nanog IRES eGFP | addgene partial sequence | sequence record 109426 | hNanog-R 5'-cccacaaatcacaggcatagg-3'
GCTGGATCCACACTCATGGTGAAGGGCGAATTGTTCATGAGTGGACCTGGATTGCTTTCTACATCCCCAG
CCAGTTTGAGTAAATCAAAGTTAAGAGTTTGTTTGACAGGAGCGACAATTTTGAGATCCCCGTTCTGGGC
CTCGGGCAGCAGGGTGGGGCTGTGGATCTCTTCCTCTTCCTCTCTGAAGTAGGTGGGCTTGCCCTGGGCA
GAAGGTCCCTGCTGGGCCTTCAGGGGGCAGCTGGCCACCATGTGGCTGATGCTCTGGCAGAAGTGGCACT
TCTTGGGCTGGGGAGGCAGCTTGCACTCTTTGGCGTGGTGGTCCAGGCCGCCACAGTTGTAGCACCGGTC
GCCCTTGCTCCGCCGCTTCTGCATGCTCTTGCCCTTGGGCCTTCTCTCGCTGCCGATGCAGAACACGCCG
CCAGGGCCGGTCACTCTGATGGATTCCAGGCCCTTGGCGGACTTCTTGAAGGTGAATTCCACGGCCTCGC
CCTCTTTCAGGGATCTGAAGCCTTCCATGTGCAGCTTGCTCTGGTGCACGAACACATCCACAGGGGGGTC
CAGGGCCACGCCGGCTCTGGCTGTCATGCTCAGGAAGCCGAAGCCCATCCGCACGTTGAACCACTTGCAG
ATTCCGGCGCCATGCAGCAGCTGGGGTTCATCGGCGGCTCTAGCGGCATCTTC
