>Addgene plasmid #63729 | MIP 339 CoMiP coLin28 2A Nanog IRES eGFP | addgene partial sequence | sequence record 110529 | pBR322ori-3 5'-tttgtttgcaagcagcagat-3'
TTTGATCTTTTCTACGGGGTCTGACGCTCAGTGGAACGAAAACTCACGTTAAGGGATTTTGGTCATGAGA
TTATCAAAAAGGATCTTCACCTAGATCCTTTTAAATTAAAAATGAAGTTTTAAATCAATCTAAAGTATAT
ATGAGTAAACTTGGTCTGACAGTTACCAATGCTTAATCAGTGAGGCACCTATCTCAGCGATCTGTCTATT
TCGTTCATCCATAGTTGCCTGACTCCTGCAAACCACGTTGTGGTAGAATTGGTAAAGAGAGTCGTGTAAA
ATATCGAGTTCGCACATCTTGTTGTCTGATTATTGATTTTTGGCGAAACCATTTGATCATATGACAAGAT
GTGTATCTACCTTAACTTAATGATTTTGATAAAAATCATTAGGTACCCCGGCCCGCACTGACCCCTGGTG
TTGCTTTTTTTTTTTAGGCCGCAAGCTGAAGCGTGTCCACTAGCTGACTAGCTAACCGCGGGCCACCATG
GGCAGCGTGTCCAACCAGCAGTTTGCCGGCGGATGCGCCAAGGCCGCCGAGGAAGCTCCTGAAGAGGCCC
CCGAAGATGCCGCTAGAGCCGCCGATGAACCCCAGCTGCTGCATGGCGCCGGAATCTGCAAGTGGTTCAA
CGTGCGGATGGGCTTCGGCTTCCTGAGCATGACAGCCAGAGCCGGCGTGGCCCTGGACCCCCCTGTGGAT
GTGTTCGTGCACCAGAGCAAGCTGCACATGGAAGGCTTCAGATCCCTG
